Addgene plasmid #68919: pAT782
Purpose: NanoLuc expressed constiutively from PAM2 and rpiL* RBS, pNBU2 backbone, AmpR
Depositing lab: Timothy Lu & Christopher Voigt. Depositing organization: Massachusetts Institute of Technology. Publication: Programming a Human Commensal Bacterium, Bacteroides thetaiotaomicron, to Sense and Respond to Stimuli in the Murine Gut Microbiota. Mimee M, Tucker AC, Voigt CA, Lu TK. Cell Syst. 2015 Jul 29;1(1):62-71. doi: 10.1016/j.cels.2015.06.001. PubMed 26918244.
Backbone
  Vector backbone: pNBU2
  Total vector size (bp): 5795
  Vector type: Bacterial Expression
  Selectable markers: Erythromycin in Bacteroides
Growth in bacteria
  Bacterial resistance: Ampicillin, 100 μg/mL
  Growth temperature: 37°C
  Growth strain: Pir1
  Copy number: Low Copy
Gene/Insert
  Gene/Insert name: NanoLuc
  Insert size (bp): 516
Terms and licenses: Academic/Nonprofit Terms; Industry Terms: Not Available to Industry
How to cite: pAT782 was a gift from Timothy Lu & Christopher Voigt (Addgene plasmid # 68919 ; http://n2t.net/addgene:68919 ; RRID:Addgene_68919)
