[The description below was written by a language model from this plasmid's Addgene catalogue record, the feature table of its GenBank file and pLannotate feature annotations shown in this document.]
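Description:
pAT782 is a 5,795 bp bacterial expression plasmid built on the pNBU2 backbone, a vector designed to be maintained in E. coli and moved into Bacteroides. It replicates from the R6K γ origin, which depends on the pi initiator protein supplied in trans. This explains its propagation at low copy in a pir-expressing E. coli host and means it cannot replicate autonomously in recipients lacking pi. An incP oriT, with an adjacent traJ fragment, allows conjugative mobilisation from a suitable donor strain. Selection in E. coli is through β-lactamase (AmpR), while an erm-type rRNA methylase gene, annotated by similarity to ermC', accounts for the erythromycin selection listed for Bacteroides. pNBU2 vectors are generally known to carry an integrase that inserts the plasmid into the Bacteroides chromosome. The automated feature table does not annotate such a gene, although a large unannotated stretch precedes the erm gene.

The payload is a 516 bp NanoLuc coding sequence, detected as a fragment matching the catalytic subunit of the Oplophorus gracilirostris luciferase from which NanoLuc was engineered. According to the record it is expressed constitutively from the PAM2 promoter with the rpiL* ribosome binding site. Neither element is annotated, but both presumably lie in the region just upstream of the luciferase. The short "hsp70 poly(A)" hit there is most likely a spurious match. The accompanying GenBank record covers only 887 bp and carries no feature annotation. The construct comes from work on programming Bacteroides thetaiotaomicron as a gut commensal chassis, and serves as a luminescent reporter for measuring the strength of this promoter–RBS combination.
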