Features (pLannotate 1.2.2; 9 found; start..end, strand, type, name):
   1839..2567    -  CDS            ermC': ERM_BACIU - Experimental evidence at protein level: Swiss-Prot protein existence level 1. This protein produces a dimethylation of the adenine residue at position 2085 in 23S rRNA, resulting in reduced affinity between ribosomes and macrolide-lincosamide-streptogramin B antibiotics. From Bacillus subtilis.
   3038..3054    +  promoter       AmpR promoter (fragment): bla
   3055..3915    +  CDS            AmpR: β-lactamase; bla; confers resistance to ampicillin, carbenicillin, and related antibiotics
   3968..4013    -  CDS            traJ (fragment): oriT-recognizing protein; traJ
   4046..4155    -  oriT           oriT: incP origin of transfer
   4326..4714    +  rep_origin     R6K γ ori: γ replication origin from E. coli plasmid R6K; requires the R6K initiator protein pi for replication
   4726..4747    +  misc_feature   MCS (fragment): pBluescript multiple cloning site
   5054..5071    +  polyA_signal   hsp70 poly(A) (fragment): polyadenlyation signal from the Drosophila melanogaster hsp70Ab gene
   5078..5596    +  CDS            LUCI_OPLGR (fragment): Experimental evidence at protein level: Swiss-Prot protein existence level 1. Catalytic subunit of oplophorus-luciferin 2-monooxygenase. Oxidoreductase that converts coelenterazine (the oplophorus luciferin) to coelenteramide under emission of blue light with a maximum at 454 nm. Is also active with bisdeoxycoelenterazine. From Oplophorus gracilirostris (Luminous shrimp).
>Addgene plasmid #68919 | pAT782 | depositor full sequence | sequence record 121342 | pAT782 sequence 5795 bps
ATCCATCAAAATTCGTTTTCTCTATGTTGGATTCCTTGTTGCTCATATTGTGATGATAATTTCTACAAAT
ATAGTCATTGGTAACTATCTATGAAACTGTTTGATACTTTTATAGTTGATTAAACTTGTTCATGGCATTT
GCCTTAATATCATCCGCTATGTCAATGTAGGGTTTCATAGCTTTGTAGTCGCTGTGTCCCGTCCATTTCA
TGACCACCTGTGCCGGGATTCCGAGAGCCAGCGCATTGCAGATGAATGTCCTTCTTCCTGCATGGGTACT
GAGCAAAGCGTATTTGGGTGTGACTTCATCAATACGTTCATTTCCCTTGTAGTAGGTTTCCCGTACAGGC
TCGTTGATTTCTGCCAGTTCGCCCAGCTCTTTCAGGTAATCGTTCATCTTCTGGTTGCTGATGACGGGCA
GAGCCATGTAATTCTCGAAATGGATGTCCTTGTATTTGTCCAGTATGGCTTTGCTGTATTTGTTCAGTTC
AATCGTCAGGCTGTCGGCAGTCTTGACTGTGGTTATTTCGATGTGGTCGGACTTCACATCGCTTCTTTTC
AGATTGCGAACATCCGAATACCGCAAACTCGTAAAGCAGCAGAACAGGAAAACATCACGCACACGTTCCA
GGTATTGCTTATCCTTGGGTATCTGGTAGTCTTTCAGCTTGTTCAGTTCATCCCAAGTCAGGAAGATTAC
TTTTTTCGAGGTGGTTTTCAGTTTCGGTTTGAACGTATCGTATGCAATGTTCTGATGATGTCCTTTCTTG
AAGCTCCAGCGCAGGAACCATTTGAGGAATCCCATTTGCTTGCCGATGGTGCTGTTTCTCATATCCTTGG
TGTCACGCAGGAAGTTGACGTATTCGTTCAATCCAAACTCGTTGAAATAGTTGAACGTTGCATCCTCCTT
GAACTCTTTGAGGTGGTTCCTCACTGCTGCAAATTTTTCATAGGTGGATGCCGTCCAGTTATTCTGGTTA
CCGCACTCTTTTACAAACTCATCGAACACCTCCCAAAAGCTGACAGGGGCTTCTTCCGGCTGTTCTTCGC
TGGTGTCTTTCATTCTCATGTTGAAAGCTTCCTTCAACTGTTGGGTCGTTGGCATGACCTCCTGCACCTC
AAATTCCTTGAAAATATTCTGGATTTCGGCATAGTATTTCAGCAAGTCCGTATTGATTTCGGCTGCACTT
TGCTTTAGCTTGTTGGTACATCCGCTCTTTACCCGCTGCTTATCTGCATCCCATTTGGCTACGTCAATCC
GGTAGCCCGTTGTAAACTCGATGCGTTGGCTGGCAAAGATGACACGCATACGGATGGGTACGTTCTCTAC
GATTGGCACACCGTTCTTTTTCCGGCTCTCCAATGCAAAAATGATGTTGCGCTTGATATTCATAATTGGG
TGCGTTTGAAATTCTACACCCAAATATACACCCAATTATTGAGATAGCAAAAGACATTTAGAAACATTTA
CTTTTACTCTATATTGTAATTTACACTTGATTATCAGTCGTTTGCAGTCTTATGATATTCTGTGAAAGTA
TAAGTTCGAGAGCCTGTCTCTCCGCAAAAAACGCTGAAAATCAGCAGATTGCAAAACAAACACCCTGTTT
TACACCCAAGAATGTAAAGTCGGCTGTTTTTGTTTTATTTAAGATAATACAACCACTACATAATAAAAGA
GTAGCGATATTAAAAGAATCCGATGAGAAAAGACTAATATTTATCTATCCATTCAGTTTGATTTTTCAGG
ACTTTACATCGTCCTGAAAGTATTTGTTGGTACCGGTACCGAGGACGCGTAAACATTTACAGTTGCATGT
GGCCTATTGTTTTTAGCCGTTAAATATTTTATAACTATTAAATAGCGATACAAATTGTTCGAAACTAATA
TTGTTTATATCATATATTCTCGCATGTTTTAAAGCTTTATTAAATTGATTTTTTGTAAACAGTTTTTCGT
ACTCTTTGTTAACCCATTTCATTACAAAAGTTTCATATTTTTTTCTCTCTTTAAATGCCATTTTTGCTGG
CTTTCTTTTTAATACAATTAATGTGCTATCCACTTTAGGTTTTGGATGGAAATAATACCTAGGAATTTTT
GCTAATATAGAAATATCTACCTCTGCCATTAACAGCAATGCTAGTGATCTGTTTGTATCTAATAACATTT
TAGCAAAACCATATTCCACTATTAAATAACTTATTGTGGCTGAACTTTCAAAAACAATTTTTCGAATTAT
ATTTGTGCTTATGTTGTAAGGTATGCTGCCAAATATTTTATATGGATTGTGGCTAGGAAATGTAAATTTC
AGTATATCATCATTTACTATTTGATAGTTAGGATAATTTAAGAGCTTATTACGAGTTACCTCACATAATT
TAGAATCAATTTCTATCGCCGTTACAAAATTACATCTCTTTACCAATCCAGCAGTAAAATGACCTTTCCC
TGCACCTATTTCAAAGATGTTATCTTTTTCATCTAAACTTATGCAATTCATTATTTTTTCTATGTGATAT
TTTGAAGTAATAAAATTTTGACTATCTTTTATATTTACTTTGTTCATTATAACCTCTCCTTAATTTATTG
CATCTCTTTTCGAATATTTATGTTTTTTGAGAAAAGAACGTACTCATGGTTCATCCCGATATGCGTATCG
GTCTGTATATCAGCAACTTTCTATGTGTTTCAACTACAATAGTCATCTATTCTCATCTTTCTGAGTCCAC
CCCCTGCAAAGCCCCTCTTTACGACATAAAAATTCGGTCGGAAAAGGTATGCAAAAGATGTTTCTCTCTT
TAAGAGAAACTCTTCGGGATGCAAAAATATGAAAATAACTCCAATTCACCAAATTATATAGCGACTTTTT
TACAAAATGCTAAAATTTGTTGATTTCCGTCAAGCAATTGTTGAGCAAAAATGTCTTTTACGATAAAATG
ATACCTCAATATCAACTGTTTAGCAAAACGATATTTCTCTTAAAGAGAGAAACACCTTTTTGTTCACCAA
TCCCCGACTTTTAATCCCGCGGCCATGATTGAAAAAGGAAGAGTATGAGTATTCAACATTTCCGTGTCGC
CCTTATTCCCTTTTTTGCGGCATTTTGCCTTCCTGTTTTTGCTCACCCAGAAACGCTGGTGAAAGTAAAA
GATGCTGAAGATCAGTTGGGTGCACGAGTGGGTTACATCGAACTGGATCTCAACAGCGGTAAGATCCTTG
AGAGTTTTCGCCCCGAAGAACGTTTTCCAATGATGAGCACTTTTAAAGTTCTGCTATGTGGCGCGGTATT
ATCCCGTATTGACGCCGGGCAAGAGCAACTCGGTCGCCGCATACACTATTCTCAGAATGACTTGGTTGAG
TACTCACCAGTCACAGAAAAGCATCTTACGGATGGCATGACAGTAAGAGAATTATGCAGTGCTGCCATAA
CCATGAGTGATAACACTGCGGCCAACTTACTTCTGACAACGATCGGAGGACCGAAGGAGCTAACCGCTTT
TTTGCACAACATGGGGGATCATGTAACTCGCCTTGATCGTTGGGAACCGGAGCTGAATGAAGCCATACCA
AACGACGAGCGTGACACCACGATGCCTGTAGCAATGGCAACAACGTTGCGCAAACTATTAACTGGCGAAC
TACTTACTCTAGCTTCCCGGCAACAATTAATAGACTGGATGGAGGCGGATAAAGTTGCAGGACCACTTCT
GCGCTCGGCCCTTCCGGCTGGCTGGTTTATTGCTGATAAATCTGGAGCCGGTGAGCGTGGGTCTCGCGGT
ATCATTGCAGCACTGGGGCCAGATGGTAAGCCCTCCCGTATCGTAGTTATCTACACGACGGGGAGTCAGG
CAACTATGGATGAACGAAATAGACAGATCGCTGAGATAGGTGCCTCACTGATTAAGCATTGGTAACTGTC
AGACCAAGTTTACTCATAACGCGTCAATTCGAGGGGGATCAATTCCGTGATAGGTGGGCTGCCCTTCCTG
GTTGGCTTGGTTTCATCAGCCATCCGCTTGCCCTCATCTGTTACGCCGGCGGTAGCCGGCCAGCCTCGCA
GAGCAGGATTCCCGTTGAGCACCGCCAGGTGCGAATAAGGGACAGTGAAGAAGGAACACCCGCTCGCGGG
TGGGCCTACTTCACCTATCCTGCCCGGCTGACGCCGTTGGATACACCAAGGAAAGTCTACACGAACCCTT
TGGCAAAATCCTGTATATCGTGCGAAAAAGGATGGATATACCGAAAAAATCGCTATAATGACCCCGAAGC
AGGGTTATGCAGCGGAAAACGGAATTGATCCGGCCACGATGCGTCCGGCGTAGAGGATCTGAAGATCAGC
AGTTCAACCTGTTGATAGTACGTACTAAGCTCTCATGTTTCACGTACTAAGCTCTCATGTTTAACGTACT
AAGCTCTCATGTTTAACGAACTAAACCCTCATGGCTAACGTACTAAGCTCTCATGGCTAACGTACTAAGC
TCTCATGTTTCACGTACTAAGCTCTCATGTTTGAACAATAAAATTAATATAAATCAGCAACTTAAATAGC
CTCTAAGGTTTTAAGTTTTATAAGAAAAAAAAGAATATATAAGGCTTTTAAAGCTTTTAAGGTTTAACGG
TTGTGGACAACAAGCCAGGGATGTAACGCACTGAGAAGCCCTTAGAGCCTCTCAAAGCAATTTTGAGTGA
CACAGGAACACTTAACGGCTGACATGGGAATTCCCCTCCACCGCGGTGGCGGCCGCTGATCTGGAAGAAG
CAATGAAAGCTGCTGTTAAGTCTCCGAATCAGGTATTGTTCCTGACAGGTGTATTCCCATCCGGTAAACG
CGGATACTTTGCAGTTGATCTGACTCAGGAATAAATTATAAATTAAGGTAAGAAGATTGTAGGATAAGCT
AATGAAATAGAAAAAGGATGCCGTCACACAACTTGTCGGCATTCTTTTTTGTTTTATTAGTTGAAAATAT
AGTGAAAAAGTTGCCTAAATATGTATGTTAACAAATTCTTTGCAACAGCATAGCTCAGCACAGGCACTCC
CGCATTTTAAAATAAAATAAATTATTTATTTAATTAAACGAATATGGTTTTTACTCTGGAAGATTTTGTT
GGCGATTGGCGTCAGACCGCGGGTTATAATTTGGATCAAGTCCTGGAACAGGGTGGCGTAAGCTCTCTGT
TCCAGAACCTGGGTGTGAGCGTGACGCCGATTCAGCGCATCGTTCTGTCCGGCGAGAACGGTCTGAAAAT
TGATATTCATGTGATCATCCCGTACGAAGGCCTGAGCGGTGACCAAATGGGTCAAATCGAGAAAATCTTT
AAAGTCGTCTACCCAGTTGACGATCACCACTTCAAGGTTATCTTGCATTACGGTACGCTGGTGATTGATG
GTGTGACCCCGAATATGATTGACTATTTCGGCCGTCCGTATGAAGGCATTGCCGTTTTTGACGGTAAAAA
GATCACCGTCACCGGTACCCTGTGGAATGGCAATAAGATTATTGACGAGCGTCTGATTAACCCGGACGGC
AGCCTGCTGTTCCGCGTGACCATCAACGGTGTCACGGGTTGGCGTCTGTGCGAGCGCATCCTGGCATAAT
GAACTGCACTTGCTTTGATAATTAATGATAAACAATCTAAAAGCACTCTAATCGTTATCGGAGTGCTTTT
AGATTACTAATCAAATTGCTTCTACTAATTGCCTATCTTCCAGTGATGGAACAGCATTTGTGCATTGGCT
GCAACAATCAGCCTTACTTGTGCCTGTTCTATTTCCGAACCGACCGCTTGTATGA
