LOCUS       Exported 887 bp ds-DNA linear SYN 13-JUN-2021
DEFINITION  NanoLuc expressed constiutively from PAM2 and rpiL* RBS, pNBU2
            backbone, AmpR.
ACCESSION   .
VERSION     .
KEYWORDS    pAT782
SOURCE      synthetic DNA construct
  ORGANISM  synthetic DNA construct
REFERENCE   1 (bases 1 to 887)
  AUTHORS   Mimee M, Tucker AC, Voigt CA, Lu TK
  TITLE     Programming a Human Commensal Bacterium, Bacteroides
            thetaiotaomicron, to Sense and Respond to Stimuli in the Murine Gut
            Microbiota.
  JOURNAL   Cell Syst. 2015 Jul 29;1(1):62-71. doi: 10.1016/j.cels.2015.06.001.
  PUBMED    26918244
REFERENCE   2 (bases 1 to 887)
  AUTHORS   .
  TITLE     Direct Submission
  JOURNAL   Exported Jun 13, 2021 from SnapGene Server 1.1.58
            http://www.snapgene.com
FEATURES             Location/Qualifiers
     source          1..887
                     /organism="synthetic DNA construct"
                     /mol_type="other DNA"
ORIGIN
        1 attttgagtg acacaggaac acttaacggc tgacatggga attcccctcc accgcggtgg
       61 cggccgctga tctggaagaa gcaatgaaag ctgctgttaa gtctccgaat caggtattgt
      121 tcctgacagg tgtattccca tccggtaaac gcggatactt tgcagttgat ctgactcagg
      181 aataaattat aaattaaggt aagaagattg taggataagc taatgaaata gaaaaaggat
      241 gccgtcacac aacttgtcgg cattcttttt tgttttatta gttgaaaata tagtgaaaaa
      301 gttgcctaaa tatgtatgtt aacaaattct ttgcaacagc atagctcagc acaggcactc
      361 ccgcatttta aaataaaata aattatttat ttaattaaac gaatatggtt tttactctgg
      421 aagattttgt tggcgattgg cgtcagaccg cgggttataa tttggatcaa gtcctggaac
      481 agggtggcgt aagctctctg ttccagaacc tgggtgtgag cgtgacgccg attcagcgca
      541 tcgttctgtc cggcgagaac ggtctgaaaa ttgatattca tgtgatcatc ccgtacgaag
      601 gcctgagcgg tgaccaaatg ggtcaaatcg agaaaatctt taaagtcgtc tacccagttg
      661 acgatcacca cttcaaggtt atcttgcatt acggtacgct ggtgattgat ggtgtgaccc
      721 cgaatatgat tgactatttc ggccgtccgt atgaaggcat tgccgttttt gacggtaaaa
      781 agatcaccgt caccggtacc ctgtggaatg gcaataagat tattgacgag cgtctgatta
      841 acccggacgg cagcctgctg ttccgcgtga ccatcaacgg tgtcacg
//
