>Addgene plasmid #68919 | pAT782 | addgene partial sequence | sequence record 126470 | hhvEBNA1-R 5'-TGGAATAGCAAGGGCAGTTC-3'
CCGTTGATGGTCACGCGGAACAGCAGGCTGCCGTCCGGGTTAATCAGACGCTCGTCAATAATCTTATTGC
CATTCCACAGGGTACCGGTGACGGTGATCTTTTTACCGTCAAAAACGGCAATGCCTTCATACGGACGGCC
GAAATAGTCAATCATATTCGGGGTCACACCATCAATCACCAGCGTACCGTAATGCAAGATAACCTTGAAG
TGGTGATCGTCAACTGGGTAGACGACTTTAAAGATTTTCTCGATTTGACCCATTTGGTCACCGCTCAGGC
CTTCGTACGGGATGATCACATGAATATCAATTTTCAGACCGTTCTCGCCGGACAGAACGATGCGCTGAAT
CGGCGTCACGCTCACACCCAGGTTCTGGAACAGAGAGCTTACGCCACCCTGTTCCAGGACTTGATCCAAA
TTATAACCCGCGGTCTGACGCCAATCGCCAACAAAATCTTCCAGAGTAAAAACCATATTCGTTTAATTAA
ATAAATAATTTATTTTATTTTAAAATGCGGGAGTGCCTGTGCTGAGCTATGCTGTTGCAAAGAATTTGTT
AACATACATATTTAGGCAACTTTTTCACTATATTTTCAACTAATAAAACAAAAAAGAATGCCGACAAGTT
GTGTGACGGCATCCTTTTTCTATTTCATTAGCTTATCCTACAATCTTCTTACCTTAATTTATAATTTATT
CCTGAGTCAGATCAACTGCAAAGTATCCGCGTTTACCGGATG
